Addgene plasmid #46497: pGEX SHP-2(C)-SH2
Depositing lab: Bruce Mayer. Depositing organization: University of Connecticut Health Center. Publication: High-throughput phosphotyrosine profiling using SH2 domains. Machida K, Thompson CM, Dierck K, Jablonowski K, Karkkainen S, Liu B, Zhang H, Nash PD, Newman DK, Nollau P, Pawson T, Renkema GH, Saksela K, Schiller MR, Shin DG, Mayer BJ. Mol Cell. 2007 Jun 22;26(6):899-915. 10.1016/j.molcel.2007.05.031 PubMed 17588523.
Backbone
  Vector backbone: pGEX6P1
  Backbone manufacturer: GE Healthcare Biosciences
  Backbone size w/o insert (bp): 4900
  Vector type: Bacterial Expression
Growth in bacteria
  Bacterial resistance: Ampicillin, 100 μg/mL
  Growth temperature: 37°C
  Growth strain: DH5alpha
  Copy number: Low Copy
Gene/Insert
  Gene/Insert name: SHP-2(C) (alt names: Shp2(C); Shp2/PTP1D/PTPN11/2700084A17Rik/AW536184/PTP1D/PTP2C/SAP-2/SH-PTP2/SH-PTP3/SHP-2/Shp2/Syp)
  Species: H. sapiens (human)
  Insert size (bp): 399
  Mutation: contains amino acids 101-222
  Entrez Gene: PTPN11 (a.k.a. BPTP3, CFC, JMML, METCDS, NS1, PTP-1D, PTP2C, SH-PTP2, SH-PTP3, SHP2)
  Promoter: Tac
  Tag / fusion protein: GST (N terminal on backbone); PreScission (N terminal on backbone)
  Cloning method: Restriction Enzyme; 5′ cloning site BamHI (not destroyed); 3′ cloning site EcoRI (not destroyed)
  Sequencing primers: 5′ pGEX-5; 3′ pGEX-3
Terms and licenses: Academic/Nonprofit Terms; Industry Terms: Not Available to Industry
Depositor comments: The molecular weight of the GST fusion protein is approximately 39.3 kDa
How to cite: pGEX SHP-2(C)-SH2 was a gift from Bruce Mayer (Addgene plasmid # 46497 ; http://n2t.net/addgene:46497 ; RRID:Addgene_46497)
