[The description below was written by a language model from this plasmid's Addgene catalogue record and pLannotate feature annotations shown in this document.]
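Description:
pGEX SHP-2(C)-SH2 is a bacterial expression plasmid built on the pGEX6P1 backbone for producing the C-terminal SH2 domain of human SHP-2 (PTPN11) as a glutathione S-transferase fusion in E. coli. The insert, about 399 bp cloned between BamHI and EcoRI sites that both remain intact, encodes amino acids 101-222 of the phosphatase. The feature table places a matching PTPN11 fragment immediately downstream of the Schistosoma japonicum GST coding sequence. Between GST and the insert lies the backbone's PreScission protease recognition site, which allows the GST moiety to be cleaved off after purification. The depositor gives the intact fusion protein as roughly 39.3 kDa.

Expression is driven by the tac promoter, a strong trp/lac hybrid, followed by a lac operator. The plasmid also carries lacI under the lacIq promoter, so it supplies its own repressor, keeping transcription off until it is induced with IPTG. Propagation relies on a ColE1/pBR322-type origin and selection on the β-lactamase gene conferring ampicillin resistance. The catalogue lists the plasmid as low copy, although the annotation software labels the origin generically as high copy and detects only a short rop fragment. Other annotated elements, including bom fragments, a lac promoter/operator with lacZα and a small yciV fragment, are backbone remnants with no role in the payload. The full sequence record is 5,368 nt, consistent with the stated backbone plus insert.

The associated publication concerns high-throughput phosphotyrosine profiling using SH2 domains, so this construct most likely serves as a source of purified GST-SH2 protein used as a probe for tyrosine-phosphorylated binding sites.
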