Features (pLannotate 1.2.2; 17 found; start..end, strand, type, name):
      6..107     -  CDS            yciV (fragment): RNAAM_ECOLI - Also known as trpH From Escherichia coli (strain K12).
    183..211     +  promoter       tac promoter: strong E. coli promoter; hybrid between the trp and lac UV5 promoters
    219..235     +  protein_bind   lac operator: The lac repressor binds to the lac operator to inhibit transcription in E. coli. This inhibition can be relieved by adding lactose or isopropyl-β-D-thiogalactopyranoside (IPTG). lac repressor encoded by lacI
    258..911     +  CDS            GST26_SCHJA: Experimental evidence at protein level: Swiss-Prot protein existence level 1. GST isoenzymes appear to play a central role in the parasite detoxification system. Other functions are also suspected including a role in increasing the solubility of haematin in the parasite gut. From Schistosoma japonicum (Blood fluke).
    963..1328    +  CDS            PTPN11 (fragment): PTN11_HUMAN - Also known as PTP2C, SHPTP2. Experimental evidence at protein level: Swiss-Prot protein existence level 1. Acts downstream of various receptor and cytoplasmic protein tyrosine kinases to participate in the signal transduction from the cell surface to the nucleus (PubMed:10655584, PubMed:18559669, PubMed:18829466, PubMed:26742426, PubMed:28074573). Positively regulates MAPK signal transduction pathway (PubMed:28074573). Dephosphorylates GAB1, ARHGAP35 and EGFR (PubMed:28074573). Dephosphorylates ROCK2 at 'Tyr-722' resulting in stimulation of its RhoA binding activity (PubMed:18559
   1385..1424    +  CDS            rop (fragment): Rop protein, which maintains plasmids at low copy number; rop
   1526..1566    +  misc_feature   bom (fragment): basis of mobility region from pBR322
   1671..1775    +  promoter       AmpR promoter: bla
   1776..2636    +  CDS            AmpR: β-lactamase; bla; confers resistance to ampicillin, carbenicillin, and related antibiotics
   2807..3395    +  rep_origin     ori: high-copy-number ColE1/pMB1/pBR322/pUC origin of replication
   3581..3632    -  misc_feature   bom (fragment): basis of mobility region from pBR322
   3639..3716    +  promoter       lacIq promoter: lacI (mutant); In the lacIq allele, a single base change in the promoter boosts expression of the lacI gene about 10-fold.
   3717..4799    +  CDS            lacI: lac repressor; lacI; The lac repressor binds to the lac operator to inhibit transcription in E. coli. This inhibition can be relieved by adding lactose or isopropyl-β-D-thiogalactopyranoside (IPTG).
   4812..4833    +  protein_bind   CAP binding site: CAP binding activates transcription in the presence of cAMP. E. coli catabolite activator protein
   4848..4878    +  promoter       lac promoter: promoter for the E. coli lac operon
   4886..4902    +  protein_bind   lac operator: The lac repressor binds to the lac operator to inhibit transcription in E. coli. This inhibition can be relieved by adding lactose or isopropyl-β-D-thiogalactopyranoside (IPTG). lac repressor encoded by lacI
   4922..5095    +  CDS            lacZα: LacZα fragment of β-galactosidase; lacZ fragment
>Addgene plasmid #46497 | pGEX SHP-2(C)-SH2 | depositor full sequence | sequence record 65714 | Full Sequence
ACGTTATCGACTGCACGGTGCACCAATGCTTCTGGCGTCAGGCAGCCATCGGAAGCTGTGGTATGGCTGT
GCAGGTCGTAAATCACTGCATAATTCGTGTCGCTCAAGGCGCACTCCCGTTCTGGATAATGTTTTTTGCG
CCGACATCATAACGGTTCTGGCAAATATTCTGAAATGAGCTGTTGACAATTAATCATCGGCTCGTATAAT
GTGTGGAATTGTGAGCGGATAACAATTTCACACAGGAAACAGTATTCATGTCCCCTATACTAGGTTATTG
GAAAATTAAGGGCCTTGTGCAACCCACTCGACTTCTTTTGGAATATCTTGAAGAAAAATATGAAGAGCAT
TTGTATGAGCGCGATGAAGGTGATAAATGGCGAAACAAAAAGTTTGAATTGGGTTTGGAGTTTCCCAATC
TTCCTTATTATATTGATGGTGATGTTAAATTAACACAGTCTATGGCCATCATACGTTATATAGCTGACAA
GCACAACATGTTGGGTGGTTGTCCAAAAGAGCGTGCAGAGATTTCAATGCTTGAAGGAGCGGTTTTGGAT
ATTAGATACGGTGTTTCGAGAATTGCATATAGTAAAGACTTTGAAACTCTCAAAGTTGATTTTCTTAGCA
AGCTACCTGAAATGCTGAAAATGTTCGAAGATCGTTTATGTCATAAAACATATTTAAATGGTGATCATGT
AACCCATCCTGACTTCATGTTGTATGACGCTCTTGATGTTGTTTTATACATGGACCCAATGTGCCTGGAT
GCGTTCCCAAAATTAGTTTGTTTTAAAAAACGTATTGAAGCTATCCCACAAATTGATAAGTACTTGAAAT
CCAGCAAGTATATAGCATGGCCTTTGCAGGGCTGGCAAGCCACGTTTGGTGGTGGCGACCATCCTCCAAA
ATCGGATCTGGAAGTTCTGTTCCAGGGGCCCCTGGGATCCGGGCGCGCCATGCCTCTGAACTGTGCAGAT
CCTACCTCTGAAAGGTGGTTTCATGGACATCTCTCTGGGAAAGAAGCAGAGAAATTATTAACTGAAAAAG
GAAAACATGGTAGTTTTCTTGTACGAGAGAGCCAGAGCCACCCTGGAGATTTTGTTCTTTCTGTGCGCAC
TGGTGATGACAAAGGGGAGAGCAATGACGGCAAGTCTAAAGTGACCCATGTTATGATTCGCTGTCAGGAA
CTGAAATACGACGTTGGTGGAGGAGAACGGTTTGATTCTTTGACAGATCTTGTGGAACATTATAAGAAGA
ATCCTATGGTGGAAACATTGGGTACAGTACTACAACTCAAGCAGCCCCTTAACACGACTCGTATAAATTT
AATTAACGAATTCCCGGGTCGACTCGAGCGGCCGCATCGTGACTGACTGACGATCTGCCTCGCGCGTTTC
GGTGATGACGGTGAAAACCTCTGACACATGCAGCTCCCGGAGACGGTCACAGCTTGTCTGTAAGCGGATG
CCGGGAGCAGACAAGCCCGTCAGGGCGCGTCAGCGGGTGTTGGCGGGTGTCGGGGCGCAGCCATGACCCA
GTCACGTAGCGATAGCGGAGTGTATAATTCTTGAAGACGAAAGGGCCTCGTGATACGCCTATTTTTATAG
GTTAATGTCATGATAATAATGGTTTCTTAGACGTCAGGTGGCACTTTTCGGGGAAATGTGCGCGGAACCC
CTATTTGTTTATTTTTCTAAATACATTCAAATATGTATCCGCTCATGAGACAATAACCCTGATAAATGCT
TCAATAATATTGAAAAAGGAAGAGTATGAGTATTCAACATTTCCGTGTCGCCCTTATTCCCTTTTTTGCG
GCATTTTGCCTTCCTGTTTTTGCTCACCCAGAAACGCTGGTGAAAGTAAAAGATGCTGAAGATCAGTTGG
GTGCACGAGTGGGTTACATCGAACTGGATCTCAACAGCGGTAAGATCCTTGAGAGTTTTCGCCCCGAAGA
ACGTTTTCCAATGATGAGCACTTTTAAAGTTCTGCTATGTGGCGCGGTATTATCCCGTGTTGACGCCGGG
CAAGAGCAACTCGGTCGCCGCATACACTATTCTCAGAATGACTTGGTTGAGTACTCACCAGTCACAGAAA
AGCATCTTACGGATGGCATGACAGTAAGAGAATTATGCAGTGCTGCCATAACCATGAGTGATAACACTGC
GGCCAACTTACTTCTGACAACGATCGGAGGACCGAAGGAGCTAACCGCTTTTTTGCACAACATGGGGGAT
CATGTAACTCGCCTTGATCGTTGGGAACCGGAGCTGAATGAAGCCATACCAAACGACGAGCGTGACACCA
CGATGCCTGCAGCAATGGCAACAACGTTGCGCAAACTATTAACTGGCGAACTACTTACTCTAGCTTCCCG
GCAACAATTAATAGACTGGATGGAGGCGGATAAAGTTGCAGGACCACTTCTGCGCTCGGCCCTTCCGGCT
GGCTGGTTTATTGCTGATAAATCTGGAGCCGGTGAGCGTGGGTCTCGCGGTATCATTGCAGCACTGGGGC
CAGATGGTAAGCCCTCCCGTATCGTAGTTATCTACACGACGGGGAGTCAGGCAACTATGGATGAACGAAA
TAGACAGATCGCTGAGATAGGTGCCTCACTGATTAAGCATTGGTAACTGTCAGACCAAGTTTACTCATAT
ATACTTTAGATTGATTTAAAACTTCATTTTTAATTTAAAAGGATCTAGGTGAAGATCCTTTTTGATAATC
TCATGACCAAAATCCCTTAACGTGAGTTTTCGTTCCACTGAGCGTCAGACCCCGTAGAAAAGATCAAAGG
ATCTTCTTGAGATCCTTTTTTTCTGCGCGTAATCTGCTGCTTGCAAACAAAAAAACCACCGCTACCAGCG
GTGGTTTGTTTGCCGGATCAAGAGCTACCAACTCTTTTTCCGAAGGTAACTGGCTTCAGCAGAGCGCAGA
TACCAAATACTGTCCTTCTAGTGTAGCCGTAGTTAGGCCACCACTTCAAGAACTCTGTAGCACCGCCTAC
ATACCTCGCTCTGCTAATCCTGTTACCAGTGGCTGCTGCCAGTGGCGATAAGTCGTGTCTTACCGGGTTG
GACTCAAGACGATAGTTACCGGATAAGGCGCAGCGGTCGGGCTGAACGGGGGGTTCGTGCACACAGCCCA
GCTTGGAGCGAACGACCTACACCGAACTGAGATACCTACAGCGTGAGCTATGAGAAAGCGCCACGCTTCC
CGAAGGGAGAAAGGCGGACAGGTATCCGGTAAGCGGCAGGGTCGGAACAGGAGAGCGCACGAGGGAGCTT
CCAGGGGGAAACGCCTGGTATCTTTATAGTCCTGTCGGGTTTCGCCACCTCTGACTTGAGCGTCGATTTT
TGTGATGCTCGTCAGGGGGGCGGAGCCTATGGAAAAACGCCAGCAACGCGGCCTTTTTACGGTTCCTGGC
CTTTTGCTGGCCTTTTGCTCACATGTTCTTTCCTGCGTTATCCCCTGATTCTGTGGATAACCGTATTACC
GCCTTTGAGTGAGCTGATACCGCTCGCCGCAGCCGAACGACCGAGCGCAGCGAGTCAGTGAGCGAGGAAG
CGGAAGAGCGCCTGATGCGGTATTTTCTCCTTACGCATCTGTGCGGTATTTCACACCGCATAAATTCCGA
CACCATCGAATGGTGCAAAACCTTTCGCGGTATGGCATGATAGCGCCCGGAAGAGAGTCAATTCAGGGTG
GTGAATGTGAAACCAGTAACGTTATACGATGTCGCAGAGTATGCCGGTGTCTCTTATCAGACCGTTTCCC
GCGTGGTGAACCAGGCCAGCCACGTTTCTGCGAAAACGCGGGAAAAAGTGGAAGCGGCGATGGCGGAGCT
GAATTACATTCCCAACCGCGTGGCACAACAACTGGCGGGCAAACAGTCGTTGCTGATTGGCGTTGCCACC
TCCAGTCTGGCCCTGCACGCGCCGTCGCAAATTGTCGCGGCGATTAAATCTCGCGCCGATCAACTGGGTG
CCAGCGTGGTGGTGTCGATGGTAGAACGAAGCGGCGTCGAAGCCTGTAAAGCGGCGGTGCACAATCTTCT
CGCGCAACGCGTCAGTGGGCTGATCATTAACTATCCGCTGGATGACCAGGATGCCATTGCTGTGGAAGCT
GCCTGCACTAATGTTCCGGCGTTATTTCTTGATGTCTCTGACCAGACACCCATCAACAGTATTATTTTCT
CCCATGAAGACGGTACGCGACTGGGCGTGGAGCATCTGGTCGCATTGGGTCACCAGCAAATCGCGCTGTT
AGCGGGCCCATTAAGTTCTGTCTCGGCGCGTCTGCGTCTGGCTGGCTGGCATAAATATCTCACTCGCAAT
CAAATTCAGCCGATAGCGGAACGGGAAGGCGACTGGAGTGCCATGTCCGGTTTTCAACAAACCATGCAAA
TGCTGAATGAGGGCATCGTTCCCACTGCGATGCTGGTTGCCAACGATCAGATGGCGCTGGGCGCAATGCG
CGCCATTACCGAGTCCGGGCTGCGCGTTGGTGCGGATATCTCGGTAGTGGGATACGACGATACCGAAGAC
AGCTCATGTTATATCCCGCCGTCAACCACCATCAAACAGGATTTTCGCCTGCTGGGGCAAACCAGCGTGG
ACCGCTTGCTGCAACTCTCTCAGGGCCAGGCGGTGAAGGGCAATCAGCTGTTGCCCGTCTCACTGGTGAA
AAGAAAAACCACCCTGGCGCCCAATACGCAAACCGCCTCTCCCCGCGCGTTGGCCGATTCATTAATGCAG
CTGGCACGACAGGTTTCCCGACTGGAAAGCGGGCAGTGAGCGCAACGCAATTAATGTGAGTTAGCTCACT
CATTAGGCACCCCAGGCTTTACACTTTATGCTTCCGGCTCGTATGTTGTGTGGAATTGTGAGCGGATAAC
AATTTCACACAGGAAACAGCTATGACCATGATTACGGATTCACTGGCCGTCGTTTTACAACGTCGTGACT
GGGAAAACCCTGGCGTTACCCAACTTAATCGCCTTGCAGCACATCCCCCTTTCGCCAGCTGGCGTAATAG
CGAAGAGGCCCGCACCGATCGCCCTTCCCAACAGTTGCGCAGCCTGAATGGCGAATGGCGCTTTGCCTGG
TTTCCGGCACCAGAAGCGGTGCCGGAAAGCTGGCTGGAGTGCGATCTTCCTGAGGCCGATACTGTCGTCG
TCCCCTCAAACTGGCAGATGCACGGTTACGATGCGCCCATCTACACCAACGTAACCTATCCCATTACGGT
CAATCCGCCGTTTGTTCCCACGGAGAATCCGACGGGTTGTTACTCGCTCACATTTAATGTTGATGAAAGC
TGGCTACAGGAAGGCCAGACGCGAATTATTTTTGATGGCGTTGGAATT
