>Addgene plasmid #46497 | pGEX SHP-2(C)-SH2 | depositor partial sequence | sequence record 65715 | Insert sequence
GGATCCGGGCGCGCCATGCCTCTGAACTGTGCAGATCCTACCTCTGAAAGGTGGTTTCATGGACATCTCT
CTGGGAAAGAAGCAGAGAAATTATTAACTGAAAAAGGAAAACATGGTAGTTTTCTTGTACGAGAGAGCCA
GAGCCACCCTGGAGATTTTGTTCTTTCTGTGCGCACTGGTGATGACAAAGGGGAGAGCAATGACGGCAAG
TCTAAAGTGACCCATGTTATGATTCGCTGTCAGGAACTGAAATACGACGTTGGTGGAGGAGAACGGTTTG
ATTCTTTGACAGATCTTGTGGAACATTATAAGAAGAATCCTATGGTGGAAACATTGGGTACAGTACTACA
ACTCAAGCAGCCCCTTAACACGACTCGTATAAATTTAATTAACGAATTC
