>Addgene plasmid #46497 | pGEX SHP-2(C)-SH2 | addgene partial sequence | sequence record 66783 | pGEX5
TCGGATCTGGAGTTCTGTTCCNGGGGCCCCTGGGATCCGGGCGCGCCATGCCTCTGAACTGTGCAGATCC
TACCTCTGAAAGGTGGTTTCATGGACATCTCTCTGGGAAAGAAGCAGAGAAATTATTAACTGAAAAAGGA
AAACATGGTAGTTTTCTTGTACGAGAGAGCCAGAGCCACCCTGGAGATTTTGTTCTTTCTGTGCGCACTG
GTGATGACAAAGGGGAGAGCAATGACGGCAAGTCTAAAGTGACCCATGTTATGATTCGCTGTCAGGAACT
GAAATACGACGTTGGTGGAGGAGAACGGTTTGATTCTTTGACAGATCTTGTGGAACATTATAAGAAGAAT
CCTATGGTGGAAACATTGGGTACAGTACTACAACTCAAGCAGCCCCTTAACACGACTCGTATAAATTTAA
TTAACGAATTCCCGGGTCGACTCGAGCGGCCGCATCGTGACTGACTGACGATCTGCCTCGCGCGTTTCGG
TGATGACGGTGAAAACCTCTGACACATGCAGCTCCCGGAGACGGTCACAGCTTGTCTGTAAGCGGATGCC
GGGAGCAGACAAGCCCGTCAGGGCGCGTCAGCGGGTGTTGGCGGGTGTCGGGGCGCAGCCATGACCCAGT
CACGTAGCGATAGCGGAGTGTATAATTCTTGAAGACGAAAGGGCCTCGTGATACGCCTATTTTTATAGGT
TAATGTCATGATAATAATGGTTTCTTAGACGTCAGGTGGCACTTTTCGGGGAAATGTGCGCGGAACCCCT
ATTTGTTTATTTTTCTAAATACATTCAAATATGTATCCGCTCATGAGACAATAACCCTGATAAATGCTTC
AATAATATTGAAAAAGGAAGAGTATGAGTATTCAACATTTCCGTGTCGCCCTTATTCCCTTTTTTGCGGC
ATTTTGCCTTCCTGTTTTTGCTCACC
